Addgene plasmid #182186: p{Mhc-F4-678-DsRed::FRT,attB}
Purpose: fluorescent reporter gene with yeast recombination site within intron
Depositing lab: David Stern. Depositing organization: HHMI, Janelia Research Campus. Publication: Transgenic tools for targeted chromosome rearrangements allow construction of balancer chromosomes in non-melanogaster Drosophila species. Stern DL. G3 (Bethesda). 2022 Feb 10. pii: 6526388. doi: 10.1093/g3journal/jkac030. PubMed 35143616.
Backbone
  Vector backbone: pBluescript II KS
  Vector type: Insect Expression
Growth in bacteria
  Bacterial resistance: Ampicillin, 100 μg/mL
  Growth temperature: 37°C
  Growth strain: DH5alpha
  Copy number: High Copy
Gene/Insert
  Gene/Insert name: DsRed
  Species: Other
  Cloning method: Gateway Cloning
Terms and licenses: Academic/Nonprofit Terms; Industry Terms: Not Available to Industry
Depositor comments: Please visit https://www.biorxiv.org/content/10.1101/2021.11.18.469106v1.full for bioRxiv preprint.
How to cite: p{Mhc-F4-678-DsRed::FRT,attB} was a gift from David Stern (Addgene plasmid # 182186 ; http://n2t.net/addgene:182186 ; RRID:Addgene_182186)
