[The description below was written by a language model from this plasmid's Addgene catalogue record and pLannotate feature annotations shown in this document.]
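Description:
p{Mhc-F4-678-DsRed::FRT,attB} is a 6,155-nt insect (Drosophila) transgenesis plasmid built on pBluescript II KS. In E. coli it is maintained at high copy from the ColE1/pUC-type origin and selected with ampicillin through the AmpR β-lactamase cassette. The backbone also retains the f1 origin, lacZα and lac promoter/operator remnants, and the flanking T3 and T7 promoters.

The payload is a DsRed fluorescent reporter whose coding sequence is interrupted by an intron carrying a yeast recombinase target. In the feature table, the reporter appears as two blocks of coral fluorescent-protein-like coding sequence, which the annotation software matched to related coral pigment proteins rather than to DsRed itself. Between these blocks lie fragments matching the Drosophila white gene, which apparently supply the intron. Inside that intron is a minimal FRT site for FLP recombinase, flanked by Gateway attB1 and attB2 sites that are consistent with the recorded Gateway cloning method. A fragment of the Drosophila hsp70Bb promoter sits just upstream of the reporter. The "Mhc-F4-678" in the name suggests a Myosin heavy chain-derived enhancer driving expression, but no such element is annotated and the record does not describe it. A φC31 attB site allows integrase-mediated insertion into genomic attP landing sites, and a partial loxP site lies next to it.

Because the FRT sits in an intron, the reporter should remain functional after splicing while still providing a chromosomal target for FLP. According to the associated publication, such tools are used for targeted chromosome rearrangements, including building balancer chromosomes in non-melanogaster Drosophila species. Recombination between FRT-bearing reporters at different positions would presumably be followed through changes in fluorescent marker expression, though the record does not spell this out.
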