Features (pLannotate 1.2.2; 24 found; start..end, strand, type, name):
     49..171     +  promoter       hsp70 promoter (fragment): Drosophila melanogaster hsp70Bb promoter
    219..347     +  CDS            NFCP_MONEF (fragment): Experimental evidence at protein level: Swiss-Prot protein existence level 1. Thought to play a role in photoprotection of the coral's resident symbiont microalgae's photosystems from photoinhibition caused by high light levels found near the surface of coral reefs. From Montipora efflorescens (Pore coral).
    342..453     +  CDS            mini-white (fragment): Drosophila white gene eye color pigment; white; This is a modified version of the white gene lacking part of the first intron.
    465..489     +  protein_bind   attB2: mutant version of attB; recombination site for the Gateway® BP reaction BP Clonase™
    506..539     +  protein_bind   FRT (minimal): supports FLP-mediated excision but not integration (Turan and Bode, 2011) FLP recombinase from the Saccharomyces cerevisiae 2μ plasmid
    560..584     -  protein_bind   attB1: mutant version of attB; recombination site for the Gateway® BP reaction BP Clonase™
    612..897     +  CDS            mini-white (fragment): Drosophila white gene eye color pigment; white; This is a modified version of the white gene lacking part of the first intron.
    891..1400    +  CDS            NFCP_GONTE (fragment): Experimental evidence at protein level: Swiss-Prot protein existence level 1. Non-fluorescent pigment protein that is lilac in color. From Goniopora tenuidens (Anemone coral) (Rhodaraea tenuidens).
   2278..2309    -  protein_bind   loxP (fragment): Cre-mediated recombination occurs in the 8-bp core sequence (GCATACAT). Cre recombinase
   2310..2330    +  misc_feature   MCS (fragment): pBluescript multiple cloning site
   2352..2421    +  protein_bind   attB: attB site for the φC31 integrase (Groth et al., 2000) phage φC31 integrase
   2640..2658    -  promoter       T3 promoter: promoter for bacteriophage T3 RNA polymerase
   2703..2719    -  protein_bind   lac operator: The lac repressor binds to the lac operator to inhibit transcription in E. coli. This inhibition can be relieved by adding lactose or isopropyl-β-D-thiogalactopyranoside (IPTG). lac repressor encoded by lacI
   2727..2757    -  promoter       lac promoter: promoter for the E. coli lac operon
   2772..2793    -  protein_bind   CAP binding site: CAP binding activates transcription in the presence of cAMP. E. coli catabolite activator protein
   2806..2898    -  CDS            lacI (fragment): lac repressor; lacI; The lac repressor binds to the lac operator to inhibit transcription in E. coli. This inhibition can be relieved by adding lactose or isopropyl-β-D-thiogalactopyranoside (IPTG).
   3081..3669    -  rep_origin     ori: high-copy-number ColE1/pMB1/pBR322/pUC origin of replication
   3840..4700    -  CDS            AmpR: β-lactamase; bla; confers resistance to ampicillin, carbenicillin, and related antibiotics
   4701..4805    -  promoter       AmpR promoter: bla
   4832..5260    +  rep_origin     f1 ori (sequence partly withheld): f1 bacteriophage origin of replication; arrow indicates direction of (+) strand synthesis
   5291..5446    -  CDS            lacZα (fragment): LacZα fragment of β-galactosidase; lacZ fragment
   5454..5472    +  promoter       T7 promoter: promoter for bacteriophage T7 RNA polymerase
   5481..5505    +  misc_feature   MCS (fragment): pBluescript multiple cloning site
   5661..5678    +  promoter       RPR1 promoter (fragment): RPR1; promoter for the S. cerevisiae RNase P RNA gene
>Addgene plasmid #182186 | p{Mhc-F4-678-DsRed::FRT,attB} | addgene full sequence | sequence record 357798 | Addgene NGS Result
ATTCGTATCGGATCCGTGATCTATATTTAGGATTAAAACCCTCGACCGCCGGAGTATAAATAGAGGCGCT
TCGTCTACGGAGCGACAATTCAATTCAAACAAGCAAAGTGAACACGTCGCTAAGCGAAAGCTAAGCAAAT
AAACAAGCGCAGCTGAACAAGCTAAACAATCGGGCGGCCGCACTAGAGCCGGTCGCCACCATGAGGTCTT
CCAAGAATGTTATCAAGGAGTTCATGAGGTTTAAGGTTCGCATGGAAGGAACGGTCAATGGGCACGAGTT
TGAAATAGAAGGCGAAGGAGAGGGGAGGCCATACGAAGGCCACAATACCGTAAAGCTTAAGGTGAGTAGT
ACATGTGCATACATCTTAAGTTCACTTGATCTATAGGAACTGCGATTGCAACATCAAATTGTCTGCGGCG
TGAGAACTGCGACCCACAAAAATCCCAAACCGCGGCCGTTTATCACCACTTTGTACAAGAAAGCTGGGTC
GGCGCGCCCACCCTTGAAGTTCCTATTCTCTAGAAAGTATAGGAACTTCGGTGAAGGGGGCGGCCGCGGA
GCCTGCTTTTTTGTACAAACTTGTGATAAACGAATTCTTGAAGACGAAAGGGCACAAACAAATAGTGACA
CGAAACAGATTATTCTGGTAGCTGTTCTCGCTATATAAGACAATTTTTGAGATCATATCATGATCAAGAC
ATCTAAAGGCATTCATTTTCGACTATATTCTTTTTTACAAAAAATATAACAACCAGATATTTTAAGCTGA
TCCTAGATGCACAAAAAATAAATAAAAGTATAAACCTACTTCGTAGGATACTTCGGGGTACTTTTTGTTC
GGGGTTAGATGAGCATAACGCTTGTAGTTGATATTTGAGATCCCCTATCATTGCAGGTAACCAAGGGGGG
ACCTTTGCCATTTGCTTGGGATATTTTGTCACCACAATTTCAGTATGGAAGCAAGGTATATGTCAAGCAC
CCTGCCGACATACCAGACTATAAAAAGCTGTCATTTCCTGAAGGATTTAAATGGGAAAGGGTCATGAACT
TTGAAGACGGTGGCGTCGTTACTGTAACCCAGGATTCCAGTTTGCAGGATGGCTGTTTCATCTACAAGGT
CAAGTTCATTGGCGTGAACTTTCCTTCCGATGGACCTGTTATGCAAAAGAAGACAATGGGCTGGGAAGCC
AGCACTGAGCGTTTGTATCCTCGTGATGGCGTGTTGAAAGGAGAGATTCATAAGGCTCTGAAGCTGAAAG
ACGGTGGTCATTACCTAGTTGAATTCAAAAGTATTTACATGGCAAAGAAGCCTGTGCAGCTACCAGGGTA
CTACTATGTTGACTCCAAACTGGATATAACAAGCCACAACGAAGACTATACAATCGTTGAGCAGTATGAA
AGAACCGAGGGACGCCACCATCTGTTCCTTTAGCGGCCATCGAATTCGAGCTCGCCCACTAAGCGTCGCG
CCACTTCAACGCTCGATGGGAGCGTCATTGGTGGGCGGGGTAACCGTCGAAATCAGTGTTTACGCTTCCA
ATCGCAACAAAAAATTCACTGCAACACTGAAAAGCATACGAAAACGATGAAGATTGTACGAGAAACCATA
AAGTATTTTATCCACAAAGACACGTATAGCAGAAAAGCCAAGTTAACTCGGCGATAAGTTGTGTACACAA
GAATAAAATCGGCCAGATTCAGTGTTGTCAGAAATAAGAAAACCCCACTATGTTTTTCTTTGCCTTTTCT
TTCTCCCAGCGATCATTCATTTCGTGGTGAAAGAACGGGGTCATTGCACGGAGTTTCGACTGCGGGAAAG
CAGAGCTGCCGTTCACTTCGTCTATAATTAGCGCTTTCTATTTTCCCCGATTCGGGCCGCTGCTGCGCTT
TTCCGCCTGCTGTTTGTGGCAAGTGTAGCAGCAGGCTGTGCACGCAGTGTGGCATGCACTTGGCTTTCCA
CCGTTGGTATCGATTCTCTGGGACGATGAGTCATTCCTTTCGGGGCCACAGCATAATCGTTGCCAGCTCA
CCGAAATGGTGACTTCATTTCTTAACTGCCGTCAAGCATGCGATTGTACATACATACATATTTATATATG
TACATATTTATGTGACTATGGTAGGTCGATATAATAGCAATCAACGCAAGCAAATGTGTCAGTCCTGCTT
ACAGGAACGATTCTATTTAGTAATTTTCGTTGTATAAAGTAATTATGTATGTATGTAAGCCCCATAAATC
TGAAACAATTAGGCAAAACCATGCGAAGCTCTCTAGTATAACTTCGTATAATGTATGCTATACGAAGTTC
TCGAGGGGGGGCCCGGTACCGTCGACGATGTAGGTCACGGTCTCGAAGCCGCGGTGCGGGTGCCAGGGCG
TGCCCTTGGGCTCCCCGGGCGCGTACTCCACCTCACCCATCTGGTCCATCATGATGAACGGGTCGAGGTG
GCGGTAGTTGATCCCGGCGAACGCGCGGCGCGCCGGGAAGCCCTCGCCCTCGAAACCGCTGGGCGCGGTG
GTCACGGTGAGCACGGGACGTGCGACGGCGTCGGCGGGTGCGGATACGCGGGGCAGCGTCAGCGGGTTCT
CGACGGTCACGGCGGGCATGTCGACACTAGTGGTACCCAGCTTTTGTTCCCTTTAGTGAGGGTTAATTGC
GCGCTTGGCGTAATCATGGTCATAGCTGTTTCCTGTGTGAAATTGTTATCCGCTCACAATTCCACACAAC
ATACGAGCCGGAAGCATAAAGTGTAAAGCCTGGGGTGCCTAATGAGTGAGCTAACTCACATTAATTGCGT
TGCGCTCACTGCCCGCTTTCCAGTCGGGAAACCTGTCGTGCCAGCTGCATTAATGAATCGGCCAACGCGC
GGGGAGAGGCGGTTTGCGTATTGGGCGCTCTTCCGCTTCCTCGCTCACTGACTCGCTGCGCTCGGTCGTT
CGGCTGCGGCGAGCGGTATCAGCTCACTCAAAGGCGGTAATACGGTTATCCACAGAATCAGGGGATAACG
CAGGAAAGAACATGTGAGCAAAAGGCCAGCAAAAGGCCAGGAACCGTAAAAAGGCCGCGTTGCTGGCGTT
TTTCCATAGGCTCCGCCCCCCTGACGAGCATCACAAAAATCGACGCTCAAGTCAGAGGTGGCGAAACCCG
ACAGGACTATAAAGATACCAGGCGTTTCCCCCTGGAAGCTCCCTCGTGCGCTCTCCTGTTCCGACCCTGC
CGCTTACCGGATACCTGTCCGCCTTTCTCCCTTCGGGAAGCGTGGCGCTTTCTCATAGCTCACGCTGTAG
GTATCTCAGTTCGGTGTAGGTCGTTCGCTCCAAGCTGGGCTGTGTGCACGAACCCCCCGTTCAGCCCGAC
CGCTGCGCCTTATCCGGTAACTATCGTCTTGAGTCCAACCCGGTAAGACACGACTTATCGCCACTGGCAG
CAGCCACTGGTAACAGGATTAGCAGAGCGAGGTATGTAGGCGGTGCTACAGAGTTCTTGAAGTGGTGGCC
TAACTACGGCTACACTAGAAGAACAGTATTTGGTATCTGCGCTCTGCTGAAGCCAGTTACCTTCGGAAAA
AGAGTTGGTAGCTCTTGATCCGGCAAACAAACCACCGCTGGTAGCGGTGGTTTTTTTGTTTGCAAGCAGC
AGATTACGCGCAGAAAAAAAGGATCTCAAGAAGATCCTTTGATCTTTTCTACGGGGTCTGACGCTCAGTG
GAACGAAAACTCACGTTAAGGGATTTTGGTCATGAGATTATCAAAAAGGATCTTCACCTAGATCCTTTTA
AATTAAAAATGAAGTTTTAAATCAATCTAAAGTATATATGAGTAAACTTGGTCTGACAGTTACCAATGCT
TAATCAGTGAGGCACCTATCTCAGCGATCTGTCTATTTCGTTCATCCATAGTTGCCTGACTCCCCGTCGT
GTAGATAACTACGATACGGGAGGGCTTACCATCTGGCCCCAGTGCTGCAATGATACCGCGAGACCCACGC
TCACCGGCTCCAGATTTATCAGCAATAAACCAGCCAGCCGGAAGGGCCGAGCGCAGAAGTGGTCCTGCAA
CTTTATCCGCCTCCATCCAGTCTATTAATTGTTGCCGGGAAGCTAGAGTAAGTAGTTCGCCAGTTAATAG
TTTGCGCAACGTTGTTGCCATTGCTACAGGCATCGTGGTGTCACGCTCGTCGTTTGGTATGGCTTCATTC
AGCTCCGGTTCCCAACGATCAAGGCGAGTTACATGATCCCCCATGTTGTGCAAAAAAGCGGTTAGCTCCT
TCGGTCCTCCGATCGTTGTCAGAAGTAAGTTGGCCGCAGTGTTATCACTCATGGTTATGGCAGCACTGCA
TAATTCTCTTACTGTCATGCCATCCGTAAGATGCTTTTCTGTGACTGGTGAGTACTCAACCAAGTCATTC
TGAGAATAGTGTATGCGGCGACCGAGTTGCTCTTGCCCGGCGTCAATACGGGATAATACCGCGCCACATA
GCAGAACTTTAAAAGTGCTCATCATTGGAAAACGTTCTTCGGGGCGAAAACTCTCAAGGATCTTACCGCT
GTTGAGATCCAGTTCGATGTAACCCACTCGTGCACCCAACTGATCTTCAGCATCTTTTACTTTCACCAGC
GTTTCTGGGTGAGCAAAAACAGGAAGGCAAAATGCCGCAAAAAAGGGAATAAGGGCGACACGGAAATGTT
GAATACTCATACTCTTCCTTTTTCAATATTATTGAAGCATTTATCAGGGTTATTGTCTCATGAGCGGATA
CATATTTGAATGTATTTAGAAAAATAAACAAATAGGGGTTCCGCGCACATTTCCCCGAAAAGTGCCACCT
G
[124 nt withheld, positions 4832-4955]
C
[91 nt withheld, positions 4957-5047]
A
[49 nt withheld, positions 5049-5097]
CCTTTGACGTTGGAGTCCACGTTCTTT
[37 nt withheld, positions 5125-5161]
ACCCTATCTCGGTCTATTCTTTTGATTTATAAGGGATTTTGCCGATTTCGGCCTATTGGTTAAAAAATGA
GCTGATTTAACAAAAATTTAACGCGAATTTTAACAAAATATTAACGCTTACAATTTCCATTCGCCATTCA
GGCTGCGCAACTGTTGGGAAGGGCGATCGGTGCGGGCCTCTTCGCTATTACGCCAGCTGGCGAAAGGGGG
ATGTGCTGCAAGGCGATTAAGTTGGGTAACGCCAGGGTTTTCCCAGTCACGACGTTGTAAAACGACGGCC
AGTGAGCGCGCGTAATACGACTCACTATAGGGCGAATTGGAGCTCCACCGCGGTGGCGGCCGCTTTAATA
TACTCGAATTCGTTGTCGGCTCATATACATGGGCGAAATAATTTCGAATATGTTTTAAAAATAACCAAAG
ACATTAGAAAGAGATCGCCAATACTTATACATTATGTCTATGTGTGCCATGTGGTAGCATGAGCCAAAAA
GCTTCTCGAAATTACGAATTACATATAGACGAATATGTATGTGACTTTAGTTTCGAAATAATTTCGAGAA
TTTTAAAAATAACGCATTCGTTAAAAGTTCGCGTCAATTCGAATCGAATTTTCGATTGTCGATTTAGTGT
GGATTGTCGAAAATCGTTCCGCCTTCGAAGTTTACTGAAAGGAATCATTGCGATCTCGTGAATTGCTTGT
ATGAGAACACGCCACCATATCGAGATACCTGTTCAAAATATCGAAATCGCGTTCCAAACGGTAGTAGTTA
CCAGTTGAGTGAGTTGTGGTGACAGTTTAACCTCTCTACATTTGTAATAATAAGCATTGTTTTGGCGTAT
CAATAGTCTGTAGATTTTTTCACAAAGAAACCTGGAGAAATGTACACAAATATCTAAATGAAAATTGGCG
TTACGTAACAAATACCAACGCCCCGAAAATCCGTATATATGCAAAGCATTCTGATATATATATATAAGTG
GTATACATATACAT
